>Addgene plasmid #62544 | pTrex-n-eGFP | depositor full sequence | sequence record 109759 | pTrex-n-eGFP sequence 7000 bps
CACCTAAATTGTAAGCGTTAATATTTTGTTAAAATTCGCGTTAAATTTTTGTTAAATCAGCTCATTTTTT
AACCAATAGGCCGAAATCGGCAAAATCCCTTATAAATCAAAAGAATAGACCGAGATAGGGT
[37 nt withheld, positions 132-168]
AAAGAACGTGGACTCCAACGTCAAAGG
[49 nt withheld, positions 196-244]
T
[91 nt withheld, positions 246-336]
G
[124 nt withheld, positions 338-461]
CCCATTCGCCATTCAGGCTGCGCAACTGTTGGGAAGGGCGATCGGTGCGGGCCTCTTCGCTATTACGCCA
GCTGGCGAAAGGGGGATGTGCTGCAAGGCGATTAAGTTGGGTAACGCCAGGGTTTTCCCAGTCACGACGT
TGTAAAACGACGGCCAGTGAATTGTAATACGACTCACTATAGGGCGAATTGGAGCTCGGTGCACCCTGGG
ATATTTGCGCACCCACCTTTCCCGTCGCAATCGGCGCCGTCCGAACGCGGAAATGTTCCGAGAATAATAC
GGCTGGGCTGCGCCGCGCGTTCCCCGCGTGAACCAACTATTGTGCGATGTGCAGCATCCTATTGTGGTGC
TTTACCGCACACCAGTTTCCTTGCGGGGCTTATTTGGTGTGTTGGATTTTTAATTTTTTGATGATTCGGA
GGAATTTTTTGCAATTTTTGGGTACCCCTAAAAAAATTTTGGAGTTTCCGGGGTTCGATCCAACTTGTGC
TTTTTTAACCGTCCATTTGTGTCTAGTACATCATGGAGCGGTATTCTCTCCGGTGGCCCAGGTGGCGTCG
GAAGGAATCGGTGTCCCTCAGGATGTTTGGTTTTTCGTTTTTTTTTTTGCGGTCTTTTGTTTCGCATCGC
CGTATCGTGTGCGGCGCGACCTTCTTTTTGGCTCATTGGTCAGTGAGGTTTATAATAAAGTGGATCATTT
GGGTTTTTGGCCCTTTGCGGCGCACCCGCGGAATGGGGGAGGGATTTTCATATAATTGTAGTGTACACAT
TGTGTGTGGGTCGCAAAATGTCATGCCGTGTGCAATGTTTATTTGCGTGCTGTGCGTGTCCTTTTGTGAT
TCCACCACTTGTGTGTATTTTACCTTATCGTCTCTCCCTGCCGTTGGCTGTGCGTGAATTGTGCTTCGCA
TTCGTGGGAAATCAAAAGGGGAATCAACGTGTTCTTTTTTTTTCAGAAGGGGAGTCAAAGCGCCGTGTGG
ATGCCAAGTCTGTGCAAGAGTTCTAGTGGATCCCCCAACGAGTTTCTTCAAAATATGCAGCGGATTCACT
AAGAAACATTTTCACGCACGAAAGCGAAATTATTATGATTGTTATTATAATACTTTTTCTTTGTTGTTTT
ATCCACTTATTATTGTTGTGTTAAATTGTTTTTACCTTTTTTCTTTTCCAACTTCTTTTATGATGTCTTT
TCTTTTTTTTTTTTGCTCTATAAGTTGTCTTGTCTAGAATGGTGAGCAAGGGCGAGGAGCTGTTCACCGG
GGTGGTGCCCATCCTGGTCGAGCTGGACGGCGACGTAAACGGCCACAAGTTCAGCGTGTCCGGCGAGGGC
GAGGGCGATGCCACCTACGGCAAGCTGACCCTGAAGTTCATCTGCACCACCGGCAAGCTGCCCGTGCCCT
GGCCCACCCTCGTGACCACCCTGACCTACGGCGTGCAGTGCTTCAGCCGCTACCCCGACCACATGAAGCA
GCACGACTTCTTCAAGTCCGCCATGCCCGAAGGCTACGTCCAGGAGCGCACCATCTTCTTCAAGGACGAC
GGCAACTACAAGACCCGCGCCGAGGTGAAGTTCGAGGGCGACACCCTGGTGAACCGCATCGAGCTGAAGG
GCATCGACTTCAAGGAGGACGGCAACATCCTGGGGCACAAGCTGGAGTACAACTACAACAGCCACAACGT
CTATATCATGGCCGACAAGCAGAAGAACGGCATCAAGGTGAACTTCAAGATCCGCCACAACATCGAGGAC
GGCAGCGTGCAGCTCGCCGACCACTACCAGCAGAACACCCCCATCGGCGACGGCCCCGTGCTGCTGCCCG
ACAACCACTACCTGAGCACCCAGTCCGCCCTGAGCAAAGACCCCAACGAGAAGCGCGATCACATGGTCCT
GCTGGAGTTCGTGACCGCCGCCGGGATCACTCTCGGCATGGACGAGCTGTACAAGTAACTCGAGCCATTT
ACGACTCCAAGGCAACGCTGCAGAACAACCTGCCGAAGGAGCGCCGCTTCTTCAAGATTGTGTCGTGGTA
CGACAACGAGTGGGGATACTCCCACCGCGTGGTGGACCTTGTACGCCACATGGCCTCGAAGGATCGTTCG
GCAAGGTTGTAGGCGTGGCGATGACTTCAGGTCTTTCTTTTGCGAATAGGGATCTTATAATACACGATGC
GTGTCCCGTGATGATCGTTACCGGTGCTGCCACGATCCAATTGACACAGCGTCAAGAGCAAAACAATTTT
ACTTTTCCCTTTAAGGACAACAACAAAAAAATATATAACTTTTTTTTCTTTTTTTTTTTTTTTTGAAATT
ATATTTATGGTCATCTTTGGGAAACAAAAAGCAGCAATTTAATGATGCGGAAGGATGAGTGAAATAATGT
TTAATCAATGTACGAGGATTTGGGGTATTGCAAGGAAAATGTAGATGATTTAATTGGGTGTGTGATGCAG
CTTGTGGTAATTTTTGCTCACTTCCCTTTTTGCCACATCTTTTTAGTTTTTCTGCTTTTCTTTCCCCATT
ATTCCACTTGTCTCTCTTTTCCCACGTTTCCTGCACGAATGCAGAAAGTGATATTTTTACTTTGAAAGCC
ATCTACCAACAACAATTACATTGAACAGAATTTGGGATTGCGAATTAATTCCTGCAGCCCCGCGTGTGGC
CTCGAACACCGAGCGACCCTGCAGCCAATATGGGATCGGCCATTGAACAAGATGGATTGCACGCAGGTTC
TCCGGCCGCTTGGGTGGAGAGGCTATTCGGCTATGACTGGGCACAACAGACAATCGGCTGCTCTGATGCC
GCCGTGTTCCGGCTGTCAGCGCAGGGGCGCCCGGTTCTTTTTGTCAAGACCGACCTGTCCGGTGCCCTGA
ATGAACTGCAGGACGAGGCAGCGCGGCTATCGTGGCTGGCCACGACGGGCGTTCCTTGCGCAGCTGTGCT
CGACGTTGTCACTGAAGCGGGAAGGGACTGGCTGCTATTGGGCGAAGTGCCGGGGCAGGATCTCCTGTCA
TCTCACCTTGCTCCTGCCGAGAAAGTATCCATCATGGCTGATGCAATGCGGCGGCTGCATACGCTTGATC
CGGCTACCTGCCCATTCGACCACCAAGCGAAACATCGCATCGAGCGAGCACGTACTCGGATGGAAGCCGG
TCTTGTCGATCAGGATGATCTGGACGAAGAGCATCAGGGGCTCGCGCCAGCCGAACTGTTCGCCAGGCTC
AAGGCGCGCATGCCCGACGGCGAGGATCTCGTCGTGACCCATGGCGATGCCTGCTTGCCGAATATCATGG
TGGAAAATGGCCGCTTTTCTGGATTCATCGACTGTGGCCGGCTGGGTGTGGCGGACCGCTATCAGGACAT
AGCGTTGGCTACCCGTGATATTGCTGAAGAGCTTGGCGGCGAATGGGCTGACCGCTTCCTCGTGCTTTAC
GGTATCGCCGCTCCCGATTCGCAGCGCATCGCCTTCTATCGCCTTCTTGACGAGTTCTTCTGAGGGGATC
GATCCGTGCACAGGCGTTAGCCACTCTCAGGATTGCCAGCAAGTCTTCTGAATTTGATCTTTGGATGCTC
GGGCAGCTCAAAGAGGAATCTTAGTCACAACCTGCCGAAGGAGCGCCGCTTCTTCAAGATTGTGTCGTGG
TACGACAACGAGTGGGGATACTCCCACCGCGTGGTGGACCTTGTACGCCACATGGCCTCGAAGGATCGTT
CGGCAAGGTTGTAGGCGTGGCGATGACTTCAGGTCTTTCTTTTGCGAATAGGGATCTTATAATACACGAT
GCGTGTCCCGTGATGATCGTTACCGGTGCTGCCACGATCCAAGTGACACAGTGTCAAGAGCAAAACAATT
TTACTTTTCCCTTTAAGGACAACAACAAAAAAATATATAACTTTTTTTTCTTTTTTTTTTTTGAAATTAT
ATTTATGGTCATCTTTGGGAAACAAAAAGCAGCAATTTAATGATGCGGAAGGATGAGTGAAATAATGTTT
AATCAATGTACGAGGATTTGGGGTATTGCAAGGAAAATGTAGATGATTTGATTGGGTGTATGATGCAGCT
TGTGGTAATTTTTTACAACTTTGCGTTATTGGAAGATTTTGGTTGTTCAGTTTCTTTTTGTTTATAACTG
ACTGTTTTAATTTAGTGTGATTTTTTTTTTTTAAGGATTTAAGCTGTTTTTCTTTTTTTTTCTTTTTCTT
CACTGATGGTGTTTAAGGTGTAGTTTAGTGTTTGTGCATTATGCGTCGTAGTGTTGTTGTTCTTTGGACT
TTTTCGAACAATACTGGGCATTATAGCCCACCTGTGTATATGCCGCTAGAGTATGCTAGCCGTGTGGGTA
CCAGCTTTTGTTCCCTTTAGTGAGGGTTAATTTCGAGCTTGGCGTAATCATGGTCATAGCTGTTTCCTGT
GTGAAATTGTTATCCGCTCACAATTCCACACAACATACGAGCCGGAAGCATAAAGTGTAAAGCCTGGGGT
GCCTAATGAGTGAGCTAACTCACATTAATTGCGTTGCGCTCACTGCCCGCTTTCCAGTCGGGAAACCTGT
CGTGCCAGCTGCATTAATGAATCGGCCAACGCGCGGGGAGAGGCGGTTTGCGTATTGGGCGCTCTTCCGC
TTCCTCGCTCACTGACTCGCTGCGCTCGGTCGTTCGGCTGCGGCGAGCGGTATCAGCTCACTCAAAGGCG
GTAATACGGTTATCCACAGAATCAGGGGATAACGCAGGAAAGAACATGTGAGCAAAAGGCCAGCAAAAGG
CCAGGAACCGTAAAAAGGCCGCGTTGCTGGCGTTTTTCCATAGGCTCCGCCCCCCTGACGAGCATCACAA
AAATCGACGCTCAAGTCAGAGGTGGCGAAACCCGACAGGACTATAAAGATACCAGGCGTTTCCCCCTGGA
AGCTCCCTCGTGCGCTCTCCTGTTCCGACCCTGCCGCTTACCGGATACCTGTCCGCCTTTCTCCCTTCGG
GAAGCGTGGCGCTTTCTCATAGCTCACGCTGTAGGTATCTCAGTTCGGTGTAGGTCGTTCGCTCCAAGCT
GGGCTGTGTGCACGAACCCCCCGTTCAGCCCGACCGCTGCGCCTTATCCGGTAACTATCGTCTTGAGTCC
AACCCGGTAAGACACGACTTATCGCCACTGGCAGCAGCCACTGGTAACAGGATTAGCAGAGCGAGGTATG
TAGGCGGTGCTACAGAGTTCTTGAAGTGGTGGCCTAACTACGGCTACACTAGAAGGACAGTATTTGGTAT
CTGCGCTCTGCTGAAGCCAGTTACCTTCGGAAAAAGAGTTGGTAGCTCTTGATCCGGCAAACAAACCACC
GCTGGTAGCGGTGGTTTTTTTGTTTGCAAGCAGCAGATTACGCGCAGAAAAAAAGGATCTCAAGAAGATC
CTTTGATCTTTTCTACGGGGTCTGACGCTCAGTGGAACGAAAACTCACGTTAAGGGATTTTGGTCATGAG
ATTATCAAAAAGGATCTTCACCTAGATCCTTTTAAATTAAAAATGAAGTTTTAAATCAATCTAAAGTATA
TATGAGTAAACTTGGTCTGACAGTTACCAATGCTTAATCAGTGAGGCACCTATCTCAGCGATCTGTCTAT
TTCGTTCATCCATAGTTGCCTGACTCCCCGTCGTGTAGATAACTACGATACGGGAGGGCTTACCATCTGG
CCCCAGTGCTGCAATGATACCGCGAGACCCACGCTCACCGGCTCCAGATTTATCAGCAATAAACCAGCCA
GCCGGAAGGGCCGAGCGCAGAAGTGGTCCTGCAACTTTATCCGCCTCCATCCAGTCTATTAATTGTTGCC
GGGAAGCTAGAGTAAGTAGTTCGCCAGTTAATAGTTTGCGCAACGTTGTTGCCATTGCTACAGGCATCGT
GGTGTCACGCTCGTCGTTTGGTATGGCTTCATTCAGCTCCGGTTCCCAACGATCAAGGCGAGTTACATGA
TCCCCCATGTTGTGCAAAAAAGCGGTTAGCTCCTTCGGTCCTCCGATCGTTGTCAGAAGTAAGTTGGCCG
CAGTGTTATCACTCATGGTTATGGCAGCACTGCATAATTCTCTTACTGTCATGCCATCCGTAAGATGCTT
TTCTGTGACTGGTGAGTACTCAACCAAGTCATTCTGAGAATAGTGTATGCGGCGACCGAGTTGCTCTTGC
CCGGCGTCAATACGGGATAATACCGCGCCACATAGCAGAACTTTAAAAGTGCTCATCATTGGAAAACGTT
CTTCGGGGCGAAAACTCTCAAGGATCTTACCGCTGTTGAGATCCAGTTCGATGTAACCCACTCGTGCACC
CAACTGATCTTCAGCATCTTTTACTTTCACCAGCGTTTCTGGGTGAGCAAAAACAGGAAGGCAAAATGCC
GCAAAAAAGGGAATAAGGGCGACACGGAAATGTTGAATACTCATACTCTTCCTTTTTCAATATTATTGAA
GCATTTATCAGGGTTATTGTCTCATGAGCGGATACATATTTGAATGTATTTAGAAAAATAAACAAATAGG
GGTTCCGCGCACATTTCCCCGAAAAGTGC
Features (pLannotate 1.2.2; 18 found; start..end, strand, type, name):
     33..461     -  rep_origin     f1 ori (sequence partly withheld): f1 bacteriophage origin of replication; arrow indicates direction of (+) strand synthesis
    466..623     -  CDS            lacZα (fragment): LacZα fragment of β-galactosidase; lacZ fragment
    626..644     +  promoter       T7 promoter: promoter for bacteriophage T7 RNA polymerase
   1690..2409    +  CDS            EGFP: the original enhanced GFP (Yang et al., 1996) mammalian codon-optimized
   2415..2570    +  CDS            G3PG_TRYCR (fragment): Experimental evidence at protein level: Swiss-Prot protein existence level 1. From Trypanosoma cruzi.
   2740..2765    -  promoter       Act1 promoter (fragment): rice actin promoter
   3112..3146    +  promoter       Mini-TK promoter (fragment): minimal herpes simplex virus (HSV) thymidine kinase promoter
   3151..3954    +  CDS            NeoR/KanR: aminoglycoside phosphotransferase from Tn5; aph(3')-II (or nptII); confers resistance to neomycin, kanamycin, and G418 (Geneticin®)
   4039..4182    +  CDS            G3PG_TRYCR (fragment): Experimental evidence at protein level: Swiss-Prot protein existence level 1. From Trypanosoma cruzi.
   4639..4657    +  promoter       ADH1 promoter (fragment): S. cerevisiae ADH1; promoter for alcohol dehydrogenase 1
   4815..4833    -  promoter       T3 promoter: promoter for bacteriophage T3 RNA polymerase
   4878..4894    -  protein_bind   lac operator: The lac repressor binds to the lac operator to inhibit transcription in E. coli. This inhibition can be relieved by adding lactose or isopropyl-β-D-thiogalactopyranoside (IPTG). lac repressor encoded by lacI
   4902..4932    -  promoter       lac promoter: promoter for the E. coli lac operon
   4947..4968    -  protein_bind   CAP binding site: CAP binding activates transcription in the presence of cAMP. E. coli catabolite activator protein
   4981..5073    -  CDS            lacI (fragment): lac repressor; lacI; The lac repressor binds to the lac operator to inhibit transcription in E. coli. This inhibition can be relieved by adding lactose or isopropyl-β-D-thiogalactopyranoside (IPTG).
   5256..5844    -  rep_origin     ori: high-copy-number ColE1/pMB1/pBR322/pUC origin of replication
   6015..6875    -  CDS            AmpR: β-lactamase; bla; confers resistance to ampicillin, carbenicillin, and related antibiotics
   6876..6980    -  promoter       AmpR promoter: bla
