[The description below was written by a language model from this plasmid's Addgene catalogue record and pLannotate feature annotations shown in this document.]
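Description:
pTrex-n-eGFP is a Trypanosoma cruzi expression and genome-integration vector built on the pTrex-n backbone, carrying an untagged, unmutated 720 bp eGFP coding sequence cloned between XbaI and XhoI sites that remain intact. In E. coli it behaves as a high-copy, pBluescript-like plasmid. The feature table shows a ColE1/pUC-type origin, an ampicillin resistance gene (β-lactamase) with its own promoter, an f1 phage origin, and remnants of the lacZα/lac promoter region flanked by T7 and T3 promoters. The catalogue gives a total size of 6,916 bp, whereas the annotated depositor sequence is 7,000 nt, a small discrepancy the record does not explain.

According to the catalogue, eGFP is driven by the "Ribo-HX1" promoter. This element is not annotated by the automated feature caller, but it presumably occupies the unannotated stretch of roughly 1 kb between the T7 promoter and the EGFP open reading frame. Downstream of EGFP, and again downstream of the Tn5 NeoR/KanR gene, the table detects short fragments matching T. cruzi glycosomal glyceraldehyde-3-phosphate dehydrogenase. This suggests that parasite GAPDH-derived flanking sequences follow each coding region, which would be consistent with supplying the RNA processing signals needed in trypanosomes, although the record does not state this. The very short hits to rice actin, HSV TK and yeast ADH1 promoters are fragmentary and are probably incidental matches rather than functional parts. The neomycin phosphotransferase gene allows G418 selection of transfected parasites.

The plasmid is intended for eGFP expression in T. cruzi. The depositor notes that the NheI-linearized form integrates efficiently into the parasite genome, giving stable fluorescent lines. The associated publication concerns CRISPR-Cas9 gene disruption in T. cruzi.
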