Addgene plasmid #62544: pTrex-n-eGFP
Purpose: Expression of eGFP in T. cruzi. The NheI-linearized form of this plasmid could be efficiently integrated in to T. cruzi genome
Depositing lab: Rick Tarleton. Depositing organization: University of Georgia. Publication: CRISPR-Cas9-Mediated Single-Gene and Gene Family Disruption in Trypanosoma cruzi. Peng D, Kurup SP, Yao PY, Minning TA, Tarleton RL. MBio. 2014 Dec 30;6(1). pii: e02097-14. doi: 10.1128/mBio.02097-14. PubMed 25550322.
Backbone
  Vector backbone: pTrex-n
  Backbone manufacturer: http://dx.doi.org/10.1016/S0378-1119(99)00386-8
  Backbone size w/o insert (bp): 6196
  Total vector size (bp): 6916
  Vector type: (1)Trypanosoma cruzi expression of eGFP (2) genome integration of eGFP
  Selectable markers: Neomycin (select with G418)
Growth in bacteria
  Bacterial resistance: Ampicillin, 100 μg/mL
  Growth temperature: 37°C
  Growth strain: DH5alpha
  Copy number: High Copy
Gene/Insert
  Gene/Insert name: eGFP
  Insert size (bp): 720
  Mutation: None
  Promoter: Ribo-HX1
  Tag / fusion protein: None
  Cloning method: Restriction Enzyme; 5′ cloning site XbaI (not destroyed); 3′ cloning site XhoI (not destroyed)
  Sequencing primers: 5′ TTTTCACGCACGAAAGCGAA; 3′ CTCCTTCGGCAGGTTGTTCT
Resource information
  A portion of this plasmid was derived from a plasmid made by: eGFP gene was subcloned from pTD4-eGFP plasmid. pTD4-eGFP plasmid was a gift from Gretchen Cooley in Dr Rick Tarleton's lab at University of Georgia
Terms and licenses: Academic/Nonprofit Terms; Industry Terms: Not Available to Industry
How to cite: pTrex-n-eGFP was a gift from Rick Tarleton (Addgene plasmid # 62544 ; http://n2t.net/addgene:62544 ; RRID:Addgene_62544)
