>Addgene plasmid #62544 | pTrex-n-eGFP | addgene partial sequence | sequence record 106896 | M13pUC-Rev 5'-AGCGGATAACAATTTCACACAGG-3'
AATTAACCCTCACTAAAGGGAACAAAAGCTGGTACCCACACGGCTAGCATACTCTAGCGGCATATACACA
GGTGGGCTATAATGCCCAGTATTGTTCGAAAAAGTCCAAAGAACAACAACACTACGACGCATAATGCACA
AACACTAAACTACACCTTAAACACCATCAGTGAAGAAAAAGAAAAAAAAAGAAAAACAGCTTAAATCCTT
AAAAAAAAAAAATCACACTAAATTAAAACAGTCAGTTATAAACAAAAAGAAACTGAACAACCAAAATCTT
CCAATAACGCAAAGTTGTAAAAAATTACCACAAGCTGCATCATACACCCAATCAAATCATCTACATTTTC
CTTGCAATACCCCAAATCCTCGTACATTGATTAAACATTATTTCACTCATCCTTCCGCATCATTAAATTG
CTGCTTTTTGTTTCCCAAAGATGACCATAAATATAATTTCAAAAAAAAAAAAGAAAAAAAAGTTATATAT
TTTTTTGTTGTTGTCCTTAAAGGGAAAAGTAAAATTGTTTTGCTCTTGACACTGTGTCACTTGGATCGTG
GCAGCACCGGTAACGATCATCACGGGACACGCATCGTGTATTATAAGATCCCTATTCGCAAAAGAAAGAC
CTGAAGTCATCGCCACGCCTACAACCTTGCCGAACGATCCTTCGAGGCCATGTGGCGTACAAGGTCCACC
ACGCGGTGGGAGTATCCCCACTCGTTGTCGTACCACGACACAATCTTGAAGAAGCGGCGCTCCTTCGGCA
GGTTGTGACTAAGATTCCTCTTTGAGCTGCCCGAGCATCCAAAGATCAAATTCAGAAGACTTGCTGGCAA
TCCTGAGAGTGGCTAACGCCTGTGCACGGATCGATCC
