>Addgene plasmid #62544 | pTrex-n-eGFP | addgene partial sequence | sequence record 107311 | EGFP-N 5'-CGTCGCCGTCCAGCTCGACCAG-3'
CCTTGCTCACCATTCTAGACAAGACAACTTATAGAGCAAAAAAAAAAAAGAAAAGACATCATAAAAGAAG
TTGGAAAAGAAAAAAGGTAAAAACAATTTAACACAACAATAATAAGTGGATAAAACAACAAAGAAAAAGT
ATTATAATAACAATCATAATAATTTCGCTTTCGTGCGTGAAAATGTTTCTTAGTGAATCCGCTGCATATT
TTGAAGAAACTCGTTGGGGGATCCACTAGAACTCTTGCACAGACTTGGCATCCACACGGCGCTTTGACTC
CCCTTCTGAAAAAAAAAGAACACGTTGATTCCCCTTTTGATTTCCCACGAATGCGAAGCACAATTCACGC
ACAGCCAACGGCAGGGAGAGACGATAAGGTAAAATACACACAAGTGGTGGAATCACAAAAGGACACGCAC
AGCACGCAAATAAACATTGCACACGGCATGACATTTTGCGACCCACACACAATGTGTACACTACAATTAT
ATGAAAATCCCTCCCCCATTCCGCGGGTGCGCCGCAAAGGGCCAAAAACCCAAATGATCCACTTTATTAT
AAACCTCACTGACCAATGAGCCAAAAAGAAGGTCGCGCCGCACACGATACGGCGATGCGAAACAAAAGAC
CGCAAAAAAAAAAACGAAAAACCAAACATCCTGAGGGACACCGATTCCTTCCGACGCCACCTGGGCCACC
GGAGAGAATACCGCTCCATGATGTACTAGACACAAATGGACGGTTAAA
