>Addgene plasmid #62544 | pTrex-n-eGFP | addgene partial sequence | sequence record 111270 | Neo-F 5'-CGTTGGCTACCCGTGATATT-3'
CGCTTCCTCGTGCTTTACGGTATCGCCGCTCCCGATTCGCAGCGCATCGCCTTCTATCGCCTTCTTGACG
AGTTCTTCTGAGGGGATCGATCCGTGCACAGGCGTTAGCCACTCTCAGGATTGCCAGCAAGTCTTCTGAA
TTTGATCTTTGGATGCTCGGGCAGCTCAAAGAGGAATCTTAGTCACAACCTGCCGAAGGAGCGCCGCTTC
TTCAAGATTGTGTCGTGGTACGACAACGAGTGGGGATACTCCCACCGCGTGGTGGACCTTGTACGCCACA
TGGCCTCGAAGGATCGTTCGGCAAGGTTGTAGGCGTGGCGATGACTTCAGGTCTTTCTTTTGCGAATAGG
GATCTTATAATACACGATGCGTGTCCCGTGATGATCGTTACCGGTGCTGCCACGATCCAAGTGACACAGT
GTCAAGAGCAAAACAATTTTACTTTTCCCTTTAAGGACAACAACAAAAAAATATATAACTTTTTTTTCTT
TTTTTTTTTTGAAATTATATTTATGGTCATCTTTGGGAAACAAAAAGCAGCAATTTAATGATGCGGAAGG
ATGAGTGAAATAATGTTTAATCAATGTACGAGGATTTGGGGTATTGCAAGGAAAATGTAGATGATTTGAT
TGGGTGTATGATGCAGCTTGTGGTAATTTTTTACAACTTTGCGTTATTGGAAGATTTTGGTTGTTCAGTT
TCTTTTTGTTTATAACTGACTGTTTTAATTTAGTGTGATTTTTTTTTTTTAAGGATTTAAGCTGTTTTTC
TTTTTTTTTCTTTTTCTTCACTGATGGTGTTTAAGGTGTAGTTTAGTGTTTGTGCATTATGCGTC
